Addgene plasmid #1483: pPD95_16
Purpose: (Empty Backbone)
Depositing lab: Andrew Fire. Depositing organization: Carnegie Institution for Science.
Backbone
  Vector backbone: Unknown
  Backbone size (bp): 8846
  Vector type: Worm Expression
Growth in bacteria
  Bacterial resistance: Ampicillin, 100 μg/mL
  Growth temperature: 37°C
  Growth strain: DH5alpha
  Copy number: Unknown
Gene/Insert
  Gene/Insert name: None
  Tag / fusion protein: glp1
  Cloning method: Restriction Enzyme
Terms and licenses: Academic/Nonprofit Terms; Industry Terms: Not Available to Industry
Depositor comments: See Fire Lab Vector Kit Documentation 1995. Fire Lab Miniprep Number pPD95.16, Ligation number NONE.
How to cite: pPD95_16 was a gift from Andrew Fire (Addgene plasmid # 1483 ; http://n2t.net/addgene:1483 ; RRID:Addgene_1483)
