[The description below was written by a language model from this plasmid's Addgene catalogue record and pLannotate feature annotations shown in this document.]
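Description:
pPD95_16 is a worm (Caenorhabditis elegans) expression vector from the 1995 Fire Lab vector kit, catalogued as an empty backbone of roughly 8.8 kb with no named insert; the parental backbone is listed as unknown. It is propagated in E. coli through a high-copy ColE1/pUC-type origin and selected with ampicillin via the β-lactamase gene and its native promoter. Other bacterial remnants annotated in the sequence, including short rop, bom and lacI fragments and a CAP site/lac promoter/lac operator block next to pUC18/19 polylinker fragments, point to a pUC-style cloning plasmid as the underlying scaffold.

The dominant payload is an E. coli lacZ (β-galactosidase) reporter. The annotation splits it into a short lacZα piece, a second lacZ fragment and a near full-length lacZ coding region. The gaps between these pieces may reflect interruptions in the coding sequence, but the record does not explain them. A small trpS-derived segment sits immediately upstream of the reporter. About 1.7 kb lying between the two polylinker fragments upstream of lacZ is unannotated. The catalogue lists "glp1" as a tag or fusion partner, which suggests that glp-1 sequence is part of the reporter cassette, but the feature table does not identify such a segment, and no worm promoter is stated. A short match to C. elegans aex-5 lies downstream of lacZ, in a region whose function is not annotated.

Constructs of this type are generally used to build lacZ reporter fusions by restriction cloning for analysing gene expression in transgenic worms. Design details are deferred to the kit documentation.
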