Features (pLannotate 1.2.2; 16 found; start..end, strand, type, name):
      1..19      -  misc_feature   MCS (fragment): pUC18/19 multiple cloning site
   1712..1738    -  misc_feature   MCS (fragment): pUC18/19 multiple cloning site
   1773..1856    +  CDS            trpS (fragment): SYW_ECOLI - Experimental evidence at protein level: Swiss-Prot protein existence level 1. Catalyzes the attachment of tryptophan to tRNA(Trp). Amino acylates tRNA(Trp) with both L- and D-tryptophan, although D-tryptophan is a poor substrate (PubMed:10918062). From Escherichia coli (strain K12).
   1861..1993    +  CDS            lacZα (fragment): LacZα fragment of β-galactosidase; lacZ fragment
   2045..2379    +  CDS            lacZ (fragment): β-galactosidase; lacZ
   2426..5416    +  CDS            lacZ: BGAL_ECOLI - Experimental evidence at protein level: Swiss-Prot protein existence level 1. From Escherichia coli (strain K12).
   5969..6121    +  CDS            aex-5 (fragment): AEX5_CAEEL - Also known as kpc-3 From Caenorhabditis elegans.
   6249..6284    +  CDS            rop (fragment): Rop protein, which maintains plasmids at low copy number; rop
   6386..6485    +  misc_feature   bom (fragment): basis of mobility region from pBR322
   6583..6687    +  promoter       AmpR promoter: bla
   6688..7548    +  CDS            AmpR: β-lactamase; bla; confers resistance to ampicillin, carbenicillin, and related antibiotics
   7719..8307    +  rep_origin     ori: high-copy-number ColE1/pMB1/pBR322/pUC origin of replication
   8490..8582    +  CDS            lacI (fragment): lac repressor; lacI; The lac repressor binds to the lac operator to inhibit transcription in E. coli. This inhibition can be relieved by adding lactose or isopropyl-β-D-thiogalactopyranoside (IPTG).
   8595..8616    +  protein_bind   CAP binding site: CAP binding activates transcription in the presence of cAMP. E. coli catabolite activator protein
   8631..8661    +  promoter       lac promoter: promoter for the E. coli lac operon
   8669..8685    +  protein_bind   lac operator: The lac repressor binds to the lac operator to inhibit transcription in E. coli. This inhibition can be relieved by adding lactose or isopropyl-β-D-thiogalactopyranoside (IPTG). lac repressor encoded by lacI
>Addgene plasmid #1483 | pPD95_16 | depositor full sequence | sequence record 94 | Author sequence
AAGCTTGCATGCCTGCAGGCCTTGGTCGAGTATGAGAAACAACATTAACAATGTTTTGGGAGAAACATGT
AGTTTTGTACGTCCGGTCCAGTGAGAGTTTTCAACTTATTTTGGAAGAAATTTTTTTTTGACAAAATTTT
GCAATTTCCCACGCAGAAATACGGTATGCCCCGTATCTCGCCACGAACATAATATTTTAAATTGACGGAA
AGGTGTGCGCCTTTAAGAAGCACAGTAACCATTTTCCGGTTTTTTTTTTGAAATTGCCTTTGATTTTTAC
TTTTTTCTCCCAAAAACGAGAAATTTAATATAATCCATCAAAATCTTTGTGAACGAGAGAAATATAGTGA
AAAACTCAAAGAAAATTGCGAAATGGATTACTGTACTCCATAAAGGCGCACATCTTTTCGAAAAATCGTG
AAAAATTGCATCTGACCAACAGTTTTGCGTGGAATCTTCCTAGATTCAAATTTCCTATGAGTCATAAAAC
TATCATTTTATCGGACAATAACTACACGTGTACCTTGTTTCCATATGTTCTACCAATATAATTTGTGTTC
ATATGTGGCCAGGTACGGGAAATTAGAACACGGACTGATTTAGGAAGGTTCAAATTCGAGAACAATGGAC
GACTTGCTGCACGAAAACGTGGATTATTCTGAAACCGCCTATGTGATCACTATCGATTTAGCACTTCGGT
TTTCTTTTTCCGTTTTCCTTTATATTCCGTATTGTATGCCGACAATAACGCTTTTTCTTTGTATAAACAT
TTCCAGAAGCAGAGCAAATTTGTTTATTCCAGAATTGACTGAATATTGAAATAATGTTTACAGACATACT
GTAGATTTTTTTCTATTCAAACATGAATACAGTTTTTCGTATTTTTAATCTTCAGATAAGTTTTGTGTGT
GTTTTTGAGAATAATATTTAAAAAAGATAAGCAAATATCAGAACTACGGTAAGCGAAGGGGTACGGTCGT
CAATTGCGGACTTCCGAGCTGTGCACGGCGCCAAAATTTATTTTGAGTTTTAAAATGATTTTCTTTGTTT
TTTTTTCTTTTTTTGACACGATAAGAACATTTTTCTGTATTTCTAATATTTTAAATGAGATCGTAATAAG
TTTATTTAGCTCCATCACATTATTTTCGGAATATTCATCGCTTGAAAACGGCGTAAAATAGGTTCCAAGT
AAATCATTGCAAACAAATCTCCGTTTATCGTTCTAACAAAGTTTTTCGTTCACTTTCTTATGTAAATCGT
TTTCCCCACTTCTTCTTCACGGGAATGATCAATTGAAAGGCCATAAATTGGTTGTTTTCTCCACATTTCG
CAACCAACATGCAGCTGTCGGATAGGCAATAAAATAATGTAATCAATGAGTTTTCCGATTTATCCTAACA
GTTCTTTTTCTAGTGTTCCTATTCGAAAAAAGTACTGTTATCCTTCTTTTTGGACCGCCCATCTCAGGTG
TCAAGACAATCGCAACACACTCAGAAAATGGGCGGAGTATGCCACCCGGCCTTCATTCGTCGCTCCTTGT
CTTCTCCATTTTCGTTTTTTTCCTGTTCTCCGTTCTTTTTTTGTACTTTTGTGATAATGCTGAAGTGTTC
TTTTTTTTCGCTTAACCGCATCTCTTGATTTAATTCATATTTTCTTTCAGATTCATATACAATAACACCA
AGAGCTGCTCTAACAACTAATAATAACAGAATCTAGAGGATCCCCGGGTACCGAGCTCAGAAAAAATGAC
TGCTCCAAAGAAGAAGCGTAAGGTACCGGTGGGTGAAGACCAGAAACAGCACCTCGAACTGAGCCGCGAT
ATTGCCCAGCGTTTCAACGCGCTGTATGGCGAGATCGATCCCGTCGTTTTACAACGTCGTGACTGGGAAA
ACCCTGGCGTTACCCAACTTAATCGCCTTGCAGCACATCCCCCTTTCGCCAGCTGGCGTAATAGCGAAGA
GGCCCGCACCGATCGCCCTTCCCAACAGTTGCGAAGGTAAGTTTAAACAGATCCATACTAACTAACTTGT
TCTGACATAATTTTCAGCTTGAATGGCGAATGGCGCTTTGCCTGGTTTCCGGCACCAGAAGCGGTGCCGG
AAAGCTGGCTGGAGTGCGATCTTCCTGAGGCCGATACTGTCGTCGTCCCCTCAAACTGGCAGATGCACGG
TTACGATGCGCCCATCTACACCAACGTGACCTATCCCATTACGGTCAATCCGCCGTTTGTTCCCACGGAG
AATCCGACGGGTTGTTACTCGCTCACATTTAATGTTGATGAAAGCTGGCTACAGGAAGGCCAGACGCGAA
TTATTTTTGATGGCGTTAACTCGGCGTTTCATCTGTGGTGCAACGGGCGCTGGGTCGGTTACGGCCAGGT
AAGTTTAATTAAGTTGATACTAACTAACAAGATCTGATTAATTTTCAGGACAGTCGTTTGCCGTCTGAAT
TTGACCTGAGCGCATTTTTACGCGCCGGAGAAAACCGCCTCGCGGTGATGGTGCTGCGCTGGAGTGACGG
CAGTTATCTGGAAGATCAGGATATGTGGCGGATGAGCGGCATTTTCCGTGACGTCTCGTTGCTGCATAAA
CCGACTACACAAATCAGCGATTTCCATGTTGCCACTCGCTTTAATGATGATTTCTCCCGCGCTGTACTGG
AGGCTGAAGTCCAGGTAAGTTTAAACAGGATCTTACTAACTAACATGCTAACACTGAATTTTCAGATGTG
CGGCGAGTTGCGTGACTACCTACGGGTAACAGTTTCTTTATGGCAGGGTGAAACGCAGGTCGCCAGCGGC
ACCGCGCCTTTCGGCGGTGAAATTATCGATGAGCGTGGTGGTTATGCCGATCGCGTCACACTACGTCTGA
ACGTCGAAAACCCGAAACTGTGGAGCGCCGAAATCCCGAATCTCTATCGTGCGGTGGTTGAACTGCACAC
CGCCGACGGCACGCTGATTGAAGCAGAAGCCTGCGATGTCGGTTTCCGCGAGGTGCGGATTGAAAATGGT
CTGCTGCTGCTGAACGGCAAGCCGTTGCTGATTCGAGGCGTTAACCGTCACGAGCATCATCCTCTGCATG
GTCAGGTCATGGATGAGCAGACGATGGTGCAGGATGTAAGTTTAAACTATTCGTTACTAACTAACTTTAA
ACATTTAAATTTTCAGATCCTGCTGATGAAGCAGAACAACTTTAACGCCGTGCGCTGTTCGCATTATCCG
AACCATCCGCTGTGGTACACGCTGTGCGACCGCTACGGCCTGTATGTGGTGGATGAAGCCAATATTGAAA
CCCACGGCATGGTGCCAATGAATCGTCTGACCGATGATCCGCGCTGGCTACCGGCGATGAGCGAACGCGT
AACGCGAATGGTGCAGCGCGATCGTAATCACCCGAGTGTGATCATCTGGTCGCTGGGGAATGGTAAGTTT
AAACAGTTGAATACTAACTAACGGAGATCTTTGAAATTTTCAGAATCAGGCCACGGCGCTAATCACGACG
CGCTGTATCGCTGGATCAAATCTGTCGATCCTTCCCGCCCGGTGCAGTATGAAGGCGGCGGAGCCGACAC
CACGGCCACCGATATTATTTGCCCGATGTACGCGCGCGTGGATGAAGACCAGCCCTTCCCGGCTGTGCCG
AAATGGTCCATCAAAAAATGGCTTTCGCTACCTGGAGAGACGCGCCCGCTGATTCTTTGCGAGGTAAGTT
TAAACAGAACTCTACTAACTAACACATTAGATCCTAATTTTCAGTACGCTCACGCGATGGGCAACAGTCT
TGGCGGTTTCGCTAAATACTGGCAGGCGTTTCGTCAGTATCCCCGTTTACAGGGCGGCTTCGTCTGGGAC
TGGGTGGATCAGTCGCTGATTAAATATGATGAAAACGGCAACCCGTGGTCGGCTTACGGCGGTGATTTTG
GCGATACGCCGAACGATCGCCAGTTCTGTATGAACGGTCTGGTCTTTGCCGACCGCACGCCGCATCCAGC
GTAAGTTTAAACAATAACCTACTAACTAACGTAGATAATTTAAATTTTCAGGCTGACGGAAGCAAAACAC
CAGCAGCAGTTTTTCCAGTTCCGTTTATCCGGGCAAACCATCGAAGTGACCAGCGAATACCTGTTCCGTC
ATAGCGATAACGAGCTCCTGCACTGGATGGTGGCGCTGGATGGTAAGCCGCTGGCAAGCGGTGAAGTGCC
TCTGGATGTCGCTCCACAAGGTAAACAGTTGATTGAACTGCCTGAACTACCGCAGCCGGAGAGCGCCGGG
CAACTCTGGCTCACAGTACGCGTAGTGCAACCGAACGCGACCGCATGGTCAGAAGCCGGGCACATCAGCG
CATGGCAGCAGTGGAGGTAAGTTTAAACAAGATCCTACTAACTAACTCTACATTGATGAATTTTCAGACT
GGCGGAAAACCTCAGTGTGACGCTCCCCGCCGCGTCCCACGCCATCCCGCATCTGACCACCAGCGAAATG
GATTTTTGCATCGAGCTGGGTAATAAGCGTTGGCAATTTAACCGCCAGTCAGGCTTTCTTTCACAGATGT
GGATTGGCGATAAAAAACAACTGCTGACGCCGCTGCGCGATCAGTTCACCCGTGCACCGCTGGATAACGA
CATTGGCGTAAGTGAAGCGACCCGCATTGACCCTAACGCCTGGGTCGGTAAGTTTAAACAAAGTTGTACT
AACTAACGAAGATCTTGATAATTTTCAGAACGCTGGAAGGCGGCGGGCCATTACCAGGCCGAAGCAGCGT
TGTTGCAGTGCACGGCAGATACACTTGCTGATGCGGTGCTGATTACGACCGCTCACGCGTGGCAGCATCA
GGGGAAAACCTTATTTATCAGCCGGAAAACCTACCGGATTGATGGTAGTGGTCAAATGGCGATTACCGTT
GATGTTGAAGTGGCGAGCGATACACCGCATCCGGCGCGGATTGGCCTGAACTGCCAGCTGGCGCAGGTAG
CAGAGCGGGTAAACTGGCTCGGATTAGGGCCGCAAGAAAACTATCCCGACCGCCTTACTGCCGCCTGTTT
TGACCGCTGGGATCTGCCATTGTCAGACATGTAGTAAGTTTAAACTTGATAGTACTAACTAACATGTTTC
ATTTAAATTTTCAGTACCCCGTACGTCTTCCCGAGCGAAAACGGTCTGCGCTGCGGGACGCGCGAATTGA
ATTATGGCCCACACCAGTGGCGCGGCGACTTCCAGTTCAACATCAGCCGCTACAGTCAACAGCAACTGAT
GGAAACCAGCCATCGCCATCTGCTGCACGCGGAAGAAGGCACATGGCTGAATATCGACGGTTTCCATATG
GGGATTGGTGGCGACGACTCCTGGAGCCCGTCAGTATCGGCGGAATTCCAACTGAGCGCCGGTCGCTACC
ATTACCAACTTGTCTGGTGTCAAAAATAATAGGGGCCGCTGTCATCAGAGTAAGTTTAAACTGAGTTCTA
CTAACTAACGAGTAATATTTAAATTTTCAGCATCTCGCGCCCGTGCCTCTGACTTCTAAGTCCAATTACT
CTTCAACATCCCTACATGCTCTTTCTCCCTGTGCTCCCACCCCCTATTTTTGTTATTATCAAAAAACTTC
TCTTAATTTCTTTGTTTTTTAGCTTCTTTTAAGTCACCTCTAACAATGAAATTGTGTAGATTCAAAAATA
GAATTAATTCGTAATAAAAAGTCGAAAAAAATTGTGCTCCCTCCCCCCATTAATAATAATTCTATCCCAA
AATCTACACAATGTTCTGTGTACACTTCTTATGTTTTTTACTTCTGATAAATTTTTTTGAAACATCATAG
AAAAAACCGCACACAAAATACCTTATCATATGTTACGTTTCAGTTTATGACCGCAATTTTTATTTCTTCG
CACGTCTGGGCCTCTCATGACGTCAAATCATGCTCATCGTGAAAAAGTTTTGGAGTATTTTTGGAATTTT
TCAATCAAGTGAAAGTTTATGAAATTAATTTTCCTGCTTTTGCTTTTTGGGGTTTCCCCTATTGTTTGTC
AAGATTTCGAGGACGGCGTTTTTCTTGCTAAAATCACAAGTATTGATGAGCACGATGCAAGAAAGATCGG
AAGAAGGTTTGGGTTTGAGGCTCAGTGGAAGGTGAGTAGAAGTTGATAATTTGAAAGTGGAGTAGTGTCT
ATGGGGTTTTTGCCTTAAATGACAGAATACATTCCCAATATACCAAACATAACTGTTTCCTACTAGTCGG
CCGTACGGGCCCTTTCGTCTCGCGCGTTTCGGTGATGACGGTGAAAACCTCTGACACATGCAGCTCCCGG
AGACGGTCACAGCTTGTCTGTAAGCGGATGCCGGGAGCAGACAAGCCCGTCAGGGCGCGTCAGCGGGTGT
TGGCGGGTGTCGGGGCTGGCTTAACTATGCGGCATCAGAGCAGATTGTACTGAGAGTGCACCATATGCGG
TGTGAAATACCGCACAGATGCGTAAGGAGAAAATACCGCATCAGGCGGCCTTAAGGGCCTCGTGATACGC
CTATTTTTATAGGTTAATGTCATGATAATAATGGTTTCTTAGACGTCAGGTGGCACTTTTCGGGGAAATG
TGCGCGGAACCCCTATTTGTTTATTTTTCTAAATACATTCAAATATGTATCCGCTCATGAGACAATAACC
CTGATAAATGCTTCAATAATATTGAAAAAGGAAGAGTATGAGTATTCAACATTTCCGTGTCGCCCTTATT
CCCTTTTTTGCGGCATTTTGCCTTCCTGTTTTTGCTCACCCAGAAACGCTGGTGAAAGTAAAAGATGCTG
AAGATCAGTTGGGTGCACGAGTGGGTTACATCGAACTGGATCTCAACAGCGGTAAGATCCTTGAGAGTTT
TCGCCCCGAAGAACGTTTTCCAATGATGAGCACTTTTAAAGTTCTGCTATGTGGCGCGGTATTATCCCGT
ATTGACGCCGGGCAAGAGCAACTCGGTCGCCGCATACACTATTCTCAGAATGACTTGGTTGAGTACTCAC
CAGTCACAGAAAAGCATCTTACGGATGGCATGACAGTAAGAGAATTATGCAGTGCTGCCATAACCATGAG
TGATAACACTGCGGCCAACTTACTTCTGACAACGATCGGAGGACCGAAGGAGCTAACCGCTTTTTTGCAC
AACATGGGGGATCATGTAACTCGCCTTGATCGTTGGGAACCGGAGCTGAATGAAGCCATACCAAACGACG
AGCGTGACACCACGATGCCTGTAGCAATGGCAACAACGTTGCGCAAACTATTAACTGGCGAACTACTTAC
TCTAGCTTCCCGGCAACAATTAATAGACTGGATGGAGGCGGATAAAGTTGCAGGACCACTTCTGCGCTCG
GCCCTTCCGGCTGGCTGGTTTATTGCTGATAAATCTGGAGCCGGTGAGCGTGGGTCTCGCGGTATCATTG
CAGCACTGGGGCCAGATGGTAAGCCCTCCCGTATCGTAGTTATCTACACGACGGGGAGTCAGGCAACTAT
GGATGAACGAAATAGACAGATCGCTGAGATAGGTGCCTCACTGATTAAGCATTGGTAACTGTCAGACCAA
GTTTACTCATATATACTTTAGATTGATTTAAAACTTCATTTTTAATTTAAAAGGATCTAGGTGAAGATCC
TTTTTGATAATCTCATGACCAAAATCCCTTAACGTGAGTTTTCGTTCCACTGAGCGTCAGACCCCGTAGA
AAAGATCAAAGGATCTTCTTGAGATCCTTTTTTTCTGCGCGTAATCTGCTGCTTGCAAACAAAAAAACCA
CCGCTACCAGCGGTGGTTTGTTTGCCGGATCAAGAGCTACCAACTCTTTTTCCGAAGGTAACTGGCTTCA
GCAGAGCGCAGATACCAAATACTGTCCTTCTAGTGTAGCCGTAGTTAGGCCACCACTTCAAGAACTCTGT
AGCACCGCCTACATACCTCGCTCTGCTAATCCTGTTACCAGTGGCTGCTGCCAGTGGCGATAAGTCGTGT
CTTACCGGGTTGGACTCAAGACGATAGTTACCGGATAAGGCGCAGCGGTCGGGCTGAACGGGGGGTTCGT
GCACACAGCCCAGCTTGGAGCGAACGACCTACACCGAACTGAGATACCTACAGCGTGAGCATTGAGAAAG
CGCCACGCTTCCCGAAGGGAGAAAGGCGGACAGGTATCCGGTAAGCGGCAGGGTCGGAACAGGAGAGCGC
ACGAGGGAGCTTCCAGGGGGAAACGCCTGGTATCTTTATAGTCCTGTCGGGTTTCGCCACCTCTGACTTG
AGCGTCGATTTTTGTGATGCTCGTCAGGGGGGCGGAGCCTATGGAAAAACGCCAGCAACGCGGCCTTTTT
ACGGTTCCTGGCCTTTTGCTGGCCTTTTGCTCACATGTTCTTTCCTGCGTTATCCCCTGATTCTGTGGAT
AACCGTATTACCGCCTTTGAGTGAGCTGATACCGCTCGCCGCAGCCGAACGACCGAGCGCAGCGAGTCAG
TGAGCGAGGAAGCGGAAGAGCGCCCAATACGCAAACCGCCTCTCCCCGCGCGTTGGCCGATTCATTAATG
CAGCTGGCACGACAGGTTTCCCGACTGGAAAGCGGGCAGTGAGCGCAACGCAATTAATGTGAGTTAGCTC
ACTCATTAGGCACCCCAGGCTTTACACTTTATGCTTCCGGCTCGTATGTTGTGTGGAATTGTGAGCGGAT
AACAATTTCACACAGGAAACAGCTATGACCATGATTACGCCAAGCTGTAAGTTTAAACATGATCTTACTA
ACTAACTATTCTCATTTAAATTTTCAGAGCTTAAAAATGGCTGAAATCACTCACAACGATGGATACGCTA
ACAACTTGGAAATGAAAT
