>Addgene plasmid #1483 | pPD95_16 | addgene partial sequence | sequence record 16624 | 1483_m13reverse
GNTNACTGATCTTACTAACTAACTATTCTCATTTAAATTTTCAGAGCTTAAAAATGGCTGAAATCACTCA
CAACGATGGATACGCTAACAACTTGGAAATGAAATAAGCTTGCATGCCTGCAGGCCTTGGTCGAGTATGA
GAAACAACATTAACAATGTTTTGGGAGAAACATGTAGTTTTGTACGTCCGGTCCAGTGAGAGTTTTCAAC
TTATTTTGGAAGAAATTTTTTTTTGACAAAATTTTGCAATTTCCCACGCAGAAATACGGTATGCCCCGTA
TCTCGCCACGAACATAATATTTTAAATTGACGGAAAGGTGTGCGCCTTTAAGAAGCACAGTAACCATTTT
CCGGTTTTTTTTTTGAAATTGCCTTTGATTTTTACTTTTTTCTCCCAAAAACGAGAAATTTAATATAATC
CATCAAAATCTTTGTGAACGAGAGAAATATAGTGAAAAACTCAAAGAAAATTGCGAAATGGATTACTGTA
CTCCATAAAGGCGCACATCTTTTCGAAAAATCGTGAAAAATTGCATCTGACCAACAGTTTTGCGTGGAAT
CTTCCTAGATTCAAATTTCCTATGAGTCATAAAACTATCATTTTATCGGACAATAACTACACGTGTACCT
TGTTTCCATATGTTCTACCAATATAATTTGTGTTCATATGTGGCCAGGTACGGGAAATTAGAACACGGAC
TGATTTAGGAAGGTTCAAATTCGAGAACAATGGACGACTTGCTGCACGAAAACGTGGATTATTCTGAAAC
CGCCTATGTGATCACTATCGATTTAGCACTTCGGTTTTCTTTTTCCGTTTTCCTTTATATTCCGTATTGT
ATGCCGACNATAACGCTTTTTCTTTGTATAAACATTTCCAGAAGCAGAGCAAATTTGTTTATTCCAGAAT
TGACTGAATATTGAAATAATGTTTACAGACATACTGTAAATTTTTTTCTATTCAAACATGAATACAGTTT
TTCGTATTTTTAATCNTCNGAAAAGNTTTNGGGNGGGGTTTTTGAGAATAATATTTAAAAAAGATAAGCA
AATATCNNAACTACGGTANGCGAAGGGGTACGGTCGTCNATTGCGGACTNCNAGNCNGGCNCGGGGCCNA
ANTTATTTGGNGTTTNAAANGATTTCCTNGGTTTTTTTCCTTTTTNGACCNAAAAAANANTTTTNCGGGA
TTCCAAAATTTAAAGGAAACCNNAAAANGTTNATTNACCCCCCCCNNTTTTTTCNGNAAATN
